Addgene plasmid #122054: pRRLSIN.cPPT.PGK.NeuroD2.WPRE
Purpose: Lentiviral expression of NeuroD2
Depositing lab: Stephen Tapscott. Depositing organization: Fred Hutchinson Cancer Center. Publication: Conversion of MyoD to a neurogenic factor: binding site specificity determines lineage. Fong AP, Yao Z, Zhong JW, Johnson NM, Farr GH 3rd, Maves L, Tapscott SJ. Cell Rep. 2015 Mar 31;10(12):1937-46. doi: 10.1016/j.celrep.2015.02.055. Epub 2015 Mar 19. PubMed 25801030.
Backbone
  Vector backbone: pRRLSIN.cPPT.PGK.WPRE
  Backbone size w/o insert (bp): 6667
  Total vector size (bp): 7819
  Vector type: Mammalian Expression, Lentiviral
Growth in bacteria
  Bacterial resistance: Ampicillin, 100 μg/mL
  Growth temperature: 37°C
  Growth strain: NEB Stable
  Copy number: Low Copy
Gene/Insert
  Gene/Insert name: NeuroD2
  Species: M. musculus (mouse)
  Insert size (bp): 1152
  GenBank ID: NM_010895.3
  Entrez Gene: Neurod2 (a.k.a. Ndrf, bHLHa1)
  Cloning method: Unknown
  Sequencing primers: 5′ AGTCGGCTCCCTCGTTGACC; 3′ CAGCGTATCCACATAGCGTAAA
Terms and licenses: Academic/Nonprofit Terms; Industry Terms: Not Available to Industry
How to cite: pRRLSIN.cPPT.PGK.NeuroD2.WPRE was a gift from Stephen Tapscott (Addgene plasmid # 122054 ; http://n2t.net/addgene:122054 ; RRID:Addgene_122054)
