[The description below was written by a language model from this plasmid's Addgene catalogue record and pLannotate feature annotations shown in this document.]
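Description:
pRRLSIN.cPPT.PGK.NeuroD2.WPRE is a third-generation, self-inactivating HIV-1-based lentiviral transfer plasmid for expressing mouse NeuroD2 (Neurod2, also called Ndrf or bHLHa1) in mammalian cells. It is built on the pRRLSIN.cPPT.PGK.WPRE backbone and is about 7.8 kb in total, with an insert of roughly 1.15 kb. In bacteria it is maintained through a ColE1/pUC-type origin and selected with ampicillin via the β-lactamase gene. The catalogue lists it as low copy and grown in a recombination-deficient stable strain, as is common for LTR-containing plasmids. An f1 origin, an SV40 origin and poly(A) signal, and remnants of lac and pBluescript cloning sequences, including T3 and T7 promoters, are also present in the backbone.

The viral genome is transcribed in packaging cells from a chimeric RSV promoter fused to a truncated 5' LTR, which makes production Tat-independent. Downstream lie the Ψ packaging signal with a partial gag sequence, the Rev response element for Rev-dependent nuclear export of the genomic RNA, and the cPPT/CTS element, which improves nuclear import and transduction. The internal expression cassette uses the human PGK promoter to drive the NeuroD2 coding sequence, followed by WPRE to enhance transcript stability and expression. No tag, reporter or mammalian selection marker is annotated. The ΔU3 3' LTR is copied to both ends on reverse transcription, so the integrated provirus lacks LTR promoter activity and expression depends on PGK alone.

NeuroD2 is a bHLH transcription factor that binds E-box sequences and is implicated in neuronal determination. The associated publication addresses how binding-site specificity distinguishes myogenic from neurogenic bHLH factors, consistent with using this vector for stable NeuroD2 expression in such lineage studies.
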