Features (pLannotate 1.2.2; 26 found; start..end, strand, type, name):
   1095..1683    +  misc_feature   WPRE: woodchuck hepatitis virus posttranscriptional regulatory element
   1700..1768    +  CDS            nef (fragment): NEF_HV1Z2 - Experimental evidence at protein level: Swiss-Prot protein existence level 1. Extracellular Nef protein targets CD4(+) T-lymphocytes for apoptosis by interacting with CXCR4 surface receptors. From Human immunodeficiency virus type 1 group M subtype D (isolate Z2/CDC-Z34) (HIV-1).
   1770..2003    +  LTR            3' LTR (ΔU3): self-inactivating 3' long terminal repeat (LTR) from HIV-1
   2075..2196    +  polyA_signal   SV40 poly(A) signal: SV40 polyadenylation signal
   2236..2371    +  rep_origin     SV40 ori: SV40 origin of replication
   2392..2410    -  promoter       T7 promoter: promoter for bacteriophage T7 RNA polymerase
   2418..2573    +  CDS            lacZα (fragment): LacZα fragment of β-galactosidase; lacZ fragment
   2578..3006    +  rep_origin     f1 ori (sequence partly withheld): f1 bacteriophage origin of replication; arrow indicates direction of (+) strand synthesis
   3059..3163    +  promoter       AmpR promoter: bla
   3164..4024    +  CDS            AmpR: β-lactamase; bla; confers resistance to ampicillin, carbenicillin, and related antibiotics
   4195..4783    +  rep_origin     ori: high-copy-number ColE1/pMB1/pBR322/pUC origin of replication
   4966..5058    +  CDS            lacI (fragment): lac repressor; lacI; The lac repressor binds to the lac operator to inhibit transcription in E. coli. This inhibition can be relieved by adding lactose or isopropyl-β-D-thiogalactopyranoside (IPTG).
   5071..5092    +  protein_bind   CAP binding site: CAP binding activates transcription in the presence of cAMP. E. coli catabolite activator protein
   5107..5137    +  promoter       lac promoter: promoter for the E. coli lac operon
   5145..5161    +  protein_bind   lac operator: The lac repressor binds to the lac operator to inhibit transcription in E. coli. This inhibition can be relieved by adding lactose or isopropyl-β-D-thiogalactopyranoside (IPTG). lac repressor encoded by lacI
   5206..5224    +  promoter       T3 promoter: promoter for bacteriophage T3 RNA polymerase
   5252..5478    +  promoter       RSV promoter: Rous sarcoma virus enhancer/promoter
   5479..5659    +  LTR            5' LTR (truncated): truncated 5' long terminal repeat (LTR) from HIV-1
   5706..5831    +  misc_feature   HIV-1 Ψ: packaging signal of human immunodeficiency virus type 1
   5815..6178    +  CDS            HIV-1 gag (fragment): gag protein from human immunodeficiency virus 1; gag
   6324..6557    +  misc_feature   RRE: The Rev response element (RRE) of HIV-1 allows for Rev-dependent mRNA export from the nucleus to the cytoplasm.
   6934..7034    +  CDS            Rev (fragment): human immunodeficiency virus 1 (HIV-1) Rev protein; rev; enhances nuclear export of unspliced and incompletely spliced viral mRNAs
   7053..7170    +  misc_feature   cPPT/CTS: central polypurine tract and central termination sequence of HIV-1
   7190..7213    -  misc_feature   MCS (fragment): pBluescript multiple cloning site
   7216..7726    +  promoter       hPGK promoter: human phosphoglycerate kinase 1 promoter
   7741..1084    +  CDS            Neurod2 (across the origin): NDF2_MOUSE - Also known as Ndrf. Experimental evidence at protein level: Swiss-Prot protein existence level 1. Transcriptional regulator implicated in neuronal determination. Mediates calcium-dependent transcription activation by binding to E box-containing promoter. Critical factor essential for the repression of the genetic program for neuronal differentiation; prevents the formation of synaptic vesicle clustering at active zone to the presynaptic membrane in postmitotic neurons. Induces transcription of ZEB1, which in turn represses neuronal differentiation by down- regulating REST expressi
>Addgene plasmid #122054 | pRRLSIN.cPPT.PGK.NeuroD2.WPRE | addgene full sequence | sequence record 235538 | Addgene NGS Result
CGACGGCGACGACGACGAGCCGAGGAGCGACAAGGGCGACGCGCCGCCGCAGCCTCCTCCTGCTCCCGGG
TCGGGGGCTCCAGGACCCGCCCGGGCCGCCAAGCCAGTGTCTCTTCGTGGAGGAGAAGAGATCCCTGAAC
CCACGTTGGCTGAGGTCAAGGAGGAAGGAGAGCTGGGCGGCGAGGAGGAGGAGGAAGAGGAGGAGGAGGA
AGGACTGGACGAGGCGGAAGGCGAGCGGCCCAAGAAGCGCGGGCCGAAGAAACGCAAGATGACCAAGGCG
CGTCTGGAGCGCTCCAAGCTGCGGCGACAGAAGGCCAACGCGCGGGAGCGCAACCGCATGCACGACCTGA
ACGCGGCTCTGGACAACCTGCGCAAGGTGGTGCCCTGCTACTCCAAGACGCAGAAGCTGTCCAAGATCGA
GACCCTGCGCCTGGCCAAGAACTACATCTGGGCTCTCTCGGAGATCTTGCGCTCCGGGAAGCGGCCGGAT
CTGGTGTCCTACGTGCAGACTCTGTGCAAGGGGCTGTCACAGCCCACCACGAATCTGGTGGCCGGCTGCC
TGCAGCTAAACTCTCGTAACTTCCTCACGGAGCAGGGCGCGGACGGCGCCGGCCGCTTTCACGGCTCGGG
TGGCCCGTTCGCCATGCATCCGTACCCATACCCGTGCTCCCGCCTGGCAGGCGCACAGTGTCAGGCGGCT
GGCGGCCTGGGCGGAGGCGCGGCGCACGCCCTGCGGACCCACGGCTACTGCGCCGCCTACGAGACGCTGT
ACGCGGCGGCCGGTGGCGGCGGCGCTAGCCCGGACTACAACAGCTCCGAGTACGAGGGTCCACTCAGTCC
CCCGCTCTGTCTCAACGGCAACTTCTCGCTCAAGCAGGACTCGTCCCCCGATCACGAGAAGAGCTACCAC
TACTCTATGCACTACTCGGCGCTGCCCGGCTCACGGCCCACGGGCCACGGGCTGGTCTTCGGCTCGTCGG
CCGTGCGCGGGGGCGTCCACTCCGAGAATCTCTTGTCTTACGATATGCACCTTCACCACGATCGGGGCCC
CATGTACGAGGAGCTCAACGCATTTTTCCATAACTGAGGTCGACAATCAACCTCTGGATTACAAAATTTG
TGAAAGATTGACTGGTATTCTTAACTATGTTGCTCCTTTTACGCTATGTGGATACGCTGCTTTAATGCCT
TTGTATCATGCTATTGCTTCCCGTATGGCTTTCATTTTCTCCTCCTTGTATAAATCCTGGTTGCTGTCTC
TTTATGAGGAGTTGTGGCCCGTTGTCAGGCAACGTGGCGTGGTGTGCACTGTGTTTGCTGACGCAACCCC
CACTGGTTGGGGCATTGCCACCACCTGTCAGCTCCTTTCCGGGACTTTCGCTTTCCCCCTCCCTATTGCC
ACGGCGGAACTCATCGCCGCCTGCCTTGCCCGCTGCTGGACAGGGGCTCGGCTGTTGGGCACTGACAATT
CCGTGGTGTTGTCGGGGAAGCTGACGTCCTTTCCATGGCTGCTCGCCTGTGTTGCCACCTGGATTCTGCG
CGGGACGTCCTTCTGCTACGTCCCTTCGGCCCTCAATCCAGCGGACCTTCCTTCCCGCGGCCTGCTGCCG
GCTCTGCGGCCTCTTCCGCGTCTTCGCCTTCGCCCTCAGACGAGTCGGATCTCCCTTTGGGCCGCCTCCC
CGCCTGGAATTCGAGCTCGGTACCTTTAAGACCAATGACTTACAAGGCAGCTGTAGATCTTAGCCACTTT
TTAAAAGAAAAGGGGGGACTGGAAGGGCTAATTCACTCCCAACGAAGACAAGATCTGCTTTTTGCTTGTA
CTGGGTCTCTCTGGTTAGACCAGATCTGAGCCTGGGAGCTCTCTGGCTAACTAGGGAACCCACTGCTTAA
GCCTCAATAAAGCTTGCCTTGAGTGCTTCAAGTAGTGTGTGCCCGTCTGTTGTGTGACTCTGGTAACTAG
AGATCCCTCAGACCCTTTTAGTCAGTGTGGAAAATCTCTAGCAGTAGTAGTTCATGTCATCTTATTATTC
AGTATTTATAACTTGCAAAGAAATGAATATCAGAGAGTGAGAGGAACTTGTTTATTGCAGCTTATAATGG
TTACAAATAAAGCAATAGCATCACAAATTTCACAAATAAAGCATTTTTTTCACTGCATTCTAGTTGTGGT
TTGTCCAAACTCATCAATGTATCTTATCATGTCTGGCTCTAGCTATCCCGCCCCTAACTCCGCCCATCCC
GCCCCTAACTCCGCCCAGTTCCGCCCATTCTCCGCCCCATGGCTGACTAATTTTTTTTATTTATGCAGAG
GCCGAGGCCGCCTCGGCCTCTGAGCTATTCCAGAAGTAGTGAGGAGGCTTTTTTGGAGGCCTAGGGACGT
ACCCAATTCGCCCTATAGTGAGTCGTATTACGCGCGCTCACTGGCCGTCGTTTTACAACGTCGTGACTGG
GAAAACCCTGGCGTTACCCAACTTAATCGCCTTGCAGCACATCCCCCTTTCGCCAGCTGGCGTAATAGCG
AAGAGGCCCGCACCGATCGCCCTTCCCAACAGTTGCGCAGCCTGAATGGCGAATGGG
[124 nt withheld, positions 2578-2701]
C
[91 nt withheld, positions 2703-2793]
A
[49 nt withheld, positions 2795-2843]
CCTTTGACGTTGGAGTCCACGTTCTTT
[37 nt withheld, positions 2871-2907]
ACCCTATCTCGGTCTATTCTTTTGATTTATAAGGGATTTTGCCGATTTCGGCCTATTGGTTAAAAAATGA
GCTGATTTAACAAAAATTTAACGCGAATTTTAACAAAATATTAACGCTTACAATTTAGGTGGCACTTTTC
GGGGAAATGTGCGCGGAACCCCTATTTGTTTATTTTTCTAAATACATTCAAATATGTATCCGCTCATGAG
ACAATAACCCTGATAAATGCTTCAATAATATTGAAAAAGGAAGAGTATGAGTATTCAACATTTCCGTGTC
GCCCTTATTCCCTTTTTTGCGGCATTTTGCCTTCCTGTTTTTGCTCACCCAGAAACGCTGGTGAAAGTAA
AAGATGCTGAAGATCAGTTGGGTGCACGAGTGGGTTACATCGAACTGGATCTCAACAGCGGTAAGATCCT
TGAGAGTTTTCGCCCCGAAGAACGTTTTCCAATGATGAGCACTTTTAAAGTTCTGCTATGTGGCGCGGTA
TTATCCCGTATTGACGCCGGGCAAGAGCAACTCGGTCGCCGCATACACTATTCTCAGAATGACTTGGTTG
AGTACTCACCAGTCACAGAAAAGCATCTTACGGATGGCATGACAGTAAGAGAATTATGCAGTGCTGCCAT
AACCATGAGTGATAACACTGCGGCCAACTTACTTCTGACAACGATCGGAGGACCGAAGGAGCTAACCGCT
TTTTTGCACAACATGGGGGATCATGTAACTCGCCTTGATCGTTGGGAACCGGAGCTGAATGAAGCCATAC
CAAACGACGAGCGTGACACCACGATGCCTGTAGCAATGGCAACAACGTTGCGCAAACTATTAACTGGCGA
ACTACTTACTCTAGCTTCCCGGCAACAATTAATAGACTGGATGGAGGCGGATAAAGTTGCAGGACCACTT
CTGCGCTCGGCCCTTCCGGCTGGCTGGTTTATTGCTGATAAATCTGGAGCCGGTGAGCGTGGGTCTCGCG
GTATCATTGCAGCACTGGGGCCAGATGGTAAGCCCTCCCGTATCGTAGTTATCTACACGACGGGGAGTCA
GGCAACTATGGATGAACGAAATAGACAGATCGCTGAGATAGGTGCCTCACTGATTAAGCATTGGTAACTG
TCAGACCAAGTTTACTCATATATACTTTAGATTGATTTAAAACTTCATTTTTAATTTAAAAGGATCTAGG
TGAAGATCCTTTTTGATAATCTCATGACCAAAATCCCTTAACGTGAGTTTTCGTTCCACTGAGCGTCAGA
CCCCGTAGAAAAGATCAAAGGATCTTCTTGAGATCCTTTTTTTCTGCGCGTAATCTGCTGCTTGCAAACA
AAAAAACCACCGCTACCAGCGGTGGTTTGTTTGCCGGATCAAGAGCTACCAACTCTTTTTCCGAAGGTAA
CTGGCTTCAGCAGAGCGCAGATACCAAATACTGTTCTTCTAGTGTAGCCGTAGTTAGGCCACCACTTCAA
GAACTCTGTAGCACCGCCTACATACCTCGCTCTGCTAATCCTGTTACCAGTGGCTGCTGCCAGTGGCGAT
AAGTCGTGTCTTACCGGGTTGGACTCAAGACGATAGTTACCGGATAAGGCGCAGCGGTCGGGCTGAACGG
GGGGTTCGTGCACACAGCCCAGCTTGGAGCGAACGACCTACACCGAACTGAGATACCTACAGCGTGAGCT
ATGAGAAAGCGCCACGCTTCCCGAAGGGAGAAAGGCGGACAGGTATCCGGTAAGCGGCAGGGTCGGAACA
GGAGAGCGCACGAGGGAGCTTCCAGGGGGAAACGCCTGGTATCTTTATAGTCCTGTCGGGTTTCGCCACC
TCTGACTTGAGCGTCGATTTTTGTGATGCTCGTCAGGGGGGCGGAGCCTATGGAAAAACGCCAGCAACGC
GGCCTTTTTACGGTTCCTGGCCTTTTGCTGGCCTTTTGCTCACATGTTCTTTCCTGCGTTATCCCCTGAT
TCTGTGGATAACCGTATTACCGCCTTTGAGTGAGCTGATACCGCTCGCCGCAGCCGAACGACCGAGCGCA
GCGAGTCAGTGAGCGAGGAAGCGGAAGAGCGCCCAATACGCAAACCGCCTCTCCCCGCGCGTTGGCCGAT
TCATTAATGCAGCTGGCACGACAGGTTTCCCGACTGGAAAGCGGGCAGTGAGCGCAACGCAATTAATGTG
AGTTAGCTCACTCATTAGGCACCCCAGGCTTTACACTTTATGCTTCCGGCTCGTATGTTGTGTGGAATTG
TGAGCGGATAACAATTTCACACAGGAAACAGCTATGACCATGATTACGCCAAGCGCGCAATTAACCCTCA
CTAAAGGGAACAAAAGCTGGAGCTGCAAGCTTAATGTAGTCTTATGCAATACTCTTGTAGTCTTGCAACA
TGGTAACGATGAGTTAGCAACATGCCTTACAAGGAGAGAAAAAGCACCGTGCATGCCGATTGGTGGAAGT
AAGGTGGTACGATCGTGCCTTATTAGGAAGGCAACAGACGGGTCTGACATGGATTGGACGAACCACTGAA
TTGCCGCATTGCAGAGATATTGTATTTAAGTGCCTAGCTCGATACATAAACGGGTCTCTCTGGTTAGACC
AGATCTGAGCCTGGGAGCTCTCTGGCTAACTAGGGAACCCACTGCTTAAGCCTCAATAAAGCTTGCCTTG
AGTGCTTCAAGTAGTGTGTGCCCGTCTGTTGTGTGACTCTGGTAACTAGAGATCCCTCAGACCCTTTTAG
TCAGTGTGGAAAATCTCTAGCAGTGGCGCCCGAACAGGGACTTGAAAGCGAAAGGGAAACCAGAGGAGCT
CTCTCGACGCAGGACTCGGCTTGCTGAAGCGCGCACGGCAAGAGGCGAGGGGCGGCGACTGGTGAGTACG
CCAAAAATTTTGACTAGCGGAGGCTAGAAGGAGAGAGATGGGTGCGAGAGCGTCAGTATTAAGCGGGGGA
GAATTAGATCGCGATGGGAAAAAATTCGGTTAAGGCCAGGGGGAAAGAAAAAATATAAATTAAAACATAT
AGTATGGGCAAGCAGGGAGCTAGAACGATTCGCAGTTAATCCTGGCCTGTTAGAAACATCAGAAGGCTGT
AGACAAATACTGGGACAGCTACAACCATCCCTTCAGACAGGATCAGAAGAACTTAGATCATTATATAATA
CAGTAGCAACCCTCTATTGTGTGCATCAAAGGATAGAGATAAAAGACACCAAGGAAGCTTTAGACAAGAT
AGAGGAAGAGCAAAACAAAAGTAAGACCACCGCACAGCAAGCGGCCGCTGATCTTCAGACCTGGAGGAGG
AGATATGAGGGACAATTGGAGAAGTGAATTATATAAATATAAAGTAGTAAAAATTGAACCATTAGGAGTA
GCACCCACCAAGGCAAAGAGAAGAGTGGTGCAGAGAGAAAAAAGAGCAGTGGGAATAGGAGCTTTGTTCC
TTGGGTTCTTGGGAGCAGCAGGAAGCACTATGGGCGCAGCGTCAATGACGCTGACGGTACAGGCCAGACA
ATTATTGTCTGGTATAGTGCAGCAGCAGAACAATTTGCTGAGGGCTATTGAGGCGCAACAGCATCTGTTG
CAACTCACAGTCTGGGGCATCAAGCAGCTCCAGGCAAGAATCCTGGCTGTGGAAAGATACCTAAAGGATC
AACAGCTCCTGGGGATTTGGGGTTGCTCTGGAAAACTCATTTGCACCACTGCTGTGCCTTGGAATGCTAG
TTGGAGTAATAAATCTCTGGAACAGATTTGGAATCACACGACCTGGATGGAGTGGGACAGAGAAATTAAC
AATTACACAAGCTTAATACACTCCTTAATTGAAGAATCGCAAAACCAGCAAGAAAAGAATGAACAAGAAT
TATTGGAATTAGATAAATGGGCAAGTTTGTGGAATTGGTTTAACATAACAAATTGGCTGTGGTATATAAA
ATTATTCATAATGATAGTAGGAGGCTTGGTAGGTTTAAGAATAGTTTTTGCTGTACTTTCTATAGTGAAT
AGAGTTAGGCAGGGATATTCACCATTATCGTTTCAGACCCACCTCCCAACCCCGAGGGGACCCGACAGGC
CCGAAGGAATAGAAGAAGAAGGTGGAGAGAGAGACAGAGACAGATCCATTCGATTAGTGAACGGATCTCG
ACGGTATCGGTTAACTTTTAAAAGAAAAGGGGGGATTGGGGGGTACAGTGCAGGGGAAAGAATAGTAGAC
ATAATAGCAACAGACATACAAACTAAAGAATTACAAAAACAAATTACAAAAATTCAAAATTTTATCGATC
ACGAGACTAGCCTCGAGAAGCTTGATATCGAATTCCACGGGGTTGGGGTTGCGCCTTTTCCAAGGCAGCC
CTGGGTTTGCGCAGGGACGCGGCTGCTCTGGGCGTGGTTCCGGGAAACGCAGCGGCGCCGACCCTGGGTC
TCGCACATTCTTCACGTCCGTTCGCAGCGTCACCCGGATCTTCGCCGCTACCCTTGTGGGCCCCCCGGCG
ACGCTTCCTGCTCCGCCCCTAAGTCGGGAAGGTTCCTTGCGGTTCGCGGCGTGCCGGACGTGACAAACGG
AAGCCGCACGTCTCACTAGTACCCTCGCAGACGGACAGCGCCAGGGAGCAATGGCAGCGCGCCGACCGCG
ATGGGCTGTGGCCAATAGCGGCTGCTCAGCAGGGCGCGCCGAGAGCAGCGGCCGGGAAGGGGCGGTGCGG
GAGGCGGGGTGTGGGGCGGTAGTGTGGGCCCTGTTCCTGCCCGCGCGGTGTTCCGCATTCTGCAAGCCTC
CGGAGCGCACGTCGGCAGTCGGCTCCCTCGTTGACCGAATCACCGACCTCTCTCCCCAGGGGGATCCGCC
ACCATGCTGACCCGCCTGTTCAGCGAGCCCGGCCTCCTCTCGGACGTGCCCAAGTTCGCCAGCTGGGG
