>Addgene plasmid #122054 | pRRLSIN.cPPT.PGK.NeuroD2.WPRE | depositor partial sequence | sequence record 232593 | NeuroD2 insert
ATGCTGACCCGCCTGTTCAGCGAGCCCGGCCTCCTCTCGGACGTGCCCAAGTTCGCCAGCTGGGGCGACG
GCGACGACGACGAGCCGAGGAGCGACAAGGGCGACGCGCCGCCGCAGCCTCCTCCTGCTCCCGGGTCGGG
GGCTCCAGGACCCGCCCGGGCCGCCAAGCCAGTGTCTCTTCGTGGAGGAGAAGAGATCCCTGAACCCACG
TTGGCTGAGGTCAAGGAGGAAGGAGAGCTGGGCGGCGAGGAGGAGGAGGAAGAGGAGGAGGAGGAAGGAC
TGGACGAGGCGGAAGGCGAGCGGCCCAAGAAGCGCGGGCCGAAGAAACGCAAGATGACCAAGGCGCGTCT
GGAGCGCTCCAAGCTGCGGCGACAGAAGGCCAACGCGCGGGAGCGCAACCGCATGCACGACCTGAACGCG
GCTCTGGACAACCTGCGCAAGGTGGTGCCCTGCTACTCCAAGACGCAGAAGCTGTCCAAGATCGAGACCC
TGCGCCTGGCCAAGAACTACATCTGGGCTCTCTCGGAGATCTTGCGCTCCGGGAAGCGGCCGGATCTGGT
GTCCTACGTGCAGACTCTGTGCAAGGGGCTGTCACAGCCCACCACGAATCTGGTGGCCGGCTGCCTGCAG
CTAAACTCTCGTAACTTCCTCACGGAGCAGGGCGCGGACGGCGCCGGCCGCTTTCACGGCTCGGGTGGCC
CGTTCGCCATGCATCCGTACCCATACCCGTGCTCCCGCCTGGCAGGCGCACAGTGTCAGGCGGCTGGCGG
CCTGGGCGGAGGCGCGGCGCACGCCCTGCGGACCCACGGCTACTGCGCCGCCTACGAGACGCTGTACGCG
GCGGCCGGTGGCGGCGGCGCTAGCCCGGACTACAACAGCTCCGAGTACGAGGGTCCACTCAGTCCCCCGC
TCTGTCTCAACGGCAACTTCTCGCTCAAGCAGGACTCGTCCCCCGATCACGAGAAGAGCTACCACTACTC
TATGCACTACTCGGCGCTGCCCGGCTCACGGCCCACGGGCCACGGGCTGGTCTTCGGCTCGTCGGCCGTG
CGCGGGGGCGTCCACTCCGAGAATCTCTTGTCTTACGATATGCACCTTCACCACGATCGGGGCCCCATGT
ACGAGGAGCTCAACGCATTTTTCCATAACTGA
